Addgene plasmid #49888: EGFP-Rab5
Purpose: expresses EGFP-Rab5 in mammalian cells
Depositing lab: Marci Scidmore. Depositing organization: Cornell University.
Backbone
  Vector backbone: EGFP C1
  Backbone manufacturer: Clontech
  Backbone size w/o insert (bp): 4700
  Total vector size (bp): 5300
  Vector type: Mammalian Expression
  Selectable markers: Neomycin (select with G418)
Growth in bacteria
  Bacterial resistance: Kanamycin, 50 μg/mL
  Growth temperature: 37°C
  Growth strain: DH5alpha
  Copy number: High Copy
Gene/Insert
  Gene/Insert name: Rab5
  Species: H. sapiens (human)
  Insert size (bp): 500
  GenBank ID: HUMRAB5A
  Entrez Gene: RAB5A (a.k.a. RAB5)
  Promoter: CMV
  Tag / fusion protein: EGFP (N terminal on insert)
  Cloning method: Restriction Enzyme; 5′ cloning site BamHI/BglII (destroyed during cloning); 3′ cloning site XhoI/SalI (destroyed during cloning)
  Sequencing primers: 5′ EGFP C (CATGGTCCTGCTGGAGTTCGTG)
Resource information
  A portion of this plasmid was derived from a plasmid made by: cDNA Rab5 derived from pCDNA3.1+Rab5 (purchased from MIssouri S&T cDNA Resource Center)
Terms and licenses: Academic/Nonprofit Terms; Industry Terms: Not Available to Industry
How to cite: EGFP-Rab5 was a gift from Marci Scidmore (Addgene plasmid # 49888)
