[The description below was written by a language model from this plasmid's Addgene catalogue record and pLannotate feature annotations shown in this document.]
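Description:
EGFP-Rab5 is a mammalian expression plasmid built on the Clontech EGFP C1 backbone, designed to produce human RAB5A fused at its N terminus to enhanced green fluorescent protein. The full sequence record is about 5.4 kb. Transcription of the fusion is driven by the human cytomegalovirus immediate early enhancer and promoter, with the EGFP coding sequence followed after a short linker by the RAB5A open reading frame (annotated at roughly 650 bp, somewhat longer than the approximate 500 bp insert size listed in the catalogue) and terminated by the SV40 polyadenylation signal. The Rab5 cDNA was taken from a pcDNA3.1-based clone and inserted by restriction cloning using compatible-end junctions (BamHI/BglII at the 5′ end, XhoI/SalI at the 3′ end), so neither site survives in the final plasmid; a remnant of the multiple cloning site lies downstream of the insert.

The plasmid replicates at high copy in E. coli from a pUC-type ColE1 origin and also carries an f1 origin for single-stranded DNA production. A single Tn5 aminoglycoside phosphotransferase gene serves both hosts: a bacterial bla-type promoter gives kanamycin resistance in bacteria, while the adjacent SV40 enhancer/early promoter, paired with the HSV TK polyadenylation signal, gives G418 resistance for selecting stable mammalian transfectants. The short large T antigen, ble and bGH poly(A) fragments in the annotation appear to be backbone remnants or partial matches rather than functional elements.

RAB5A is a small GTPase that cycles between GTP- and GDP-bound states and regulates membrane trafficking. The recorded purpose is simply expression of EGFP-Rab5 in mammalian cells; such a fluorescent fusion allows the protein's localisation to be followed by microscopy.
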