Features (pLannotate 1.2.2; 15 found; start..end, strand, type, name):
     61..364     +  enhancer       CMV enhancer: human cytomegalovirus immediate early enhancer
    365..568     +  promoter       CMV promoter: human cytomegalovirus (CMV) immediate early promoter
    613..1329    +  CDS            EGFP: EGFP is a basic (constitutively fluorescent) green fluorescent protein published in 1996, derived from Aequorea victoria. It is reported to be a rapidly-maturing weak dimer with moderate acid sensitivity.
   1348..1992    +  CDS            RAB5A: RAB5A_HUMAN - Also known as RAB5. Experimental evidence at protein level: Swiss-Prot protein existence level 1. Small GTPase which cycles between active GTP-bound and inactive GDP-bound states. In its active state, binds to a variety of effector proteins to regulate cellular responses such as of intracellular membrane trafficking, from the formation of transport vesicles to their fusion with membranes. Active GTP-bound form is able to recruit to membranes different sets of downstream effectors directly responsible for vesicle formation, movement, tethering and fusion. RAB5A is required for the
   1997..2022    +  misc_feature   MCS (fragment): multiple cloning site
   2039..2123    +  CDS            large T antigen (fragment): large T antigen from SV40 (simian virus 40)
   2146..2267    +  polyA_signal   SV40 poly(A) signal: SV40 polyadenylation signal
   2301..2729    -  rep_origin     f1 ori (sequence partly withheld): f1 bacteriophage origin of replication; arrow indicates direction of (+) strand synthesis
   2756..2860    +  promoter       AmpR promoter: bla
   2862..3219    +  promoter       SV40 promoter: SV40 enhancer and early promoter
   3254..4048    +  CDS            NeoR/KanR: aminoglycoside phosphotransferase from Tn5; aph(3')-II (or nptII); confers resistance to neomycin, kanamycin, and G418 (Geneticin®)
   4069..4221    +  CDS            ble (fragment): BLE_KLEPN - Experimental evidence at protein level: Swiss-Prot protein existence level 1. Binding protein with a strong affinity to the bleomycin family of antibiotics. Binds to CL990; an antimitotic-antibiotic compound. From Klebsiella pneumoniae.
   4280..4327    +  polyA_signal   HSV TK poly(A) signal: herpes simplex virus thymidine kinase polyadenylation signal (Cole and Stacy, 1985)
   4418..4434    -  polyA_signal   bGH poly(A) signal (fragment): bovine growth hormone polyadenylation signal
   4656..5244    +  rep_origin     ori: high-copy-number ColE1/pMB1/pBR322/pUC origin of replication
>Addgene plasmid #49888 | EGFP-Rab5 | depositor full sequence | sequence record 74411 | EGFP-Rab5 sequence 5358 bps
TAGTTATTAATAGTAATCAATTACGGGGTCATTAGTTCATAGCCCATATATGGAGTTCCGCGTTACATAA
CTTACGGTAAATGGCCCGCCTGGCTGACCGCCCAACGACCCCCGCCCATTGACGTCAATAATGACGTATG
TTCCCATAGTAACGCCAATAGGGACTTTCCATTGACGTCAATGGGTGGAGTATTTACGGTAAACTGCCCA
CTTGGCAGTACATCAAGTGTATCATATGCCAAGTACGCCCCCTATTGACGTCAATGACGGTAAATGGCCC
GCCTGGCATTATGCCCAGTACATGACCTTATGGGACTTTCCTACTTGGCAGTACATCTACGTATTAGTCA
TCGCTATTACCATGGTGATGCGGTTTTGGCAGTACATCAATGGGCGTGGATAGCGGTTTGACTCACGGGG
ATTTCCAAGTCTCCACCCCATTGACGTCAATGGGAGTTTGTTTTGGCACCAAAATCAACGGGACTTTCCA
AAATGTCGTAACAACTCCGCCCCATTGACGCAAATGGGCGGTAGGCGTGTACGGTGGGAGGTCTATATAA
GCAGAGCTGGTTTAGTGAACCGTCAGATCCGCTAGCGCTACCGGTCGCCACCATGGTGAGCAAGGGCGAG
GAGCTGTTCACCGGGGTGGTGCCCATCCTGGTCGAGCTGGACGGCGACGTAAACGGCCACAAGTTCAGCG
TGTCCGGCGAGGGCGAGGGCGATGCCACCTACGGCAAGCTGACCCTGAAGTTCATCTGCACCACCGGCAA
GCTGCCCGTGCCCTGGCCCACCCTCGTGACCACCCTGACCTACGGCGTGCAGTGCTTCAGCCGCTACCCC
GACCACATGAAGCAGCACGACTTCTTCAAGTCCGCCATGCCCGAAGGCTACGTCCAGGAGCGCACCATCT
TCTTCAAGGACGACGGCAACTACAAGACCCGCGCCGAGGTGAAGTTCGAGGGCGACACCCTGGTGAACCG
CATCGAGCTGAAGGGCATCGACTTCAAGGAGGACGGCAACATCCTGGGGCACAAGCTGGAGTACAACTAC
AACAGCCACAACGTCTATATCATGGCCGACAAGCAGAAGAACGGCATCAAGGTGAACTTCAAGATCCGCC
ACAACATCGAGGACGGCAGCGTGCAGCTCGCCGACCACTACCAGCAGAACACCCCCATCGGCGACGGCCC
CGTGCTGCTGCCCGACAACCACTACCTGAGCACCCAGTCCGCCCTGAGCAAAGACCCCAACGAGAAGCGC
GATCACATGGTCCTGCTGGAGTTCGTGACCGCCGCCGGGATCACTCTCGGCATGGACGAGCTGTACAAGT
CCGGACTCAGATCCACCATGGCTAGTCGAGGCGCAACAAGACCCAACGGGCCAAATACGGGAAATAAAAT
ATGCCAGTTCAAACTAGTACTTCTGGGAGAGTCCGCTGTTGGCAAATCAAGCCTAGTGCTTCGTTTTGTG
AAAGGCCAATTTCATGAATTTCAAGAGAGTACCATTGGGGCTGCTTTTCTAACCCAAACTGTATGTCTTG
ATGACACTACAGTAAAGTTTGAAATATGGGATACAGCTGGTCAAGAACGATACCATAGCCTAGCACCAAT
GTACTACAGAGGAGCACAAGCAGCCATAGTTGTATATGATATCACAAATGAGGAGTCCTTTGCAAGAGCA
AAAAATTGGGTTAAAGAACTTCAGAGGCAAGCAAGTCCTAACATTGTAATAGCTTTATCGGGAAACAAGG
CCGACCTAGCAAATAAAAGAGCAGTAGATTTCCAGGAAGCACAGTCCTATGCAGATGACAATAGTTTATT
ATTCATGGAGACATCCGCTAAAACATCAATGAATGTAAATGAAATATTCATGGCAATAGCTAAAAAATTG
CCAAAGAATGAACCACAAAATCCAGGAGCAAATTCTGCCAGAGGAAGAGGAGTAGACCTTACCGAACCCA
CACAACCAACCAGGAATCAGTGTTGTAGTAACTAACTCGACGGTACCGCGGGCCCGGGATCCACCGGATC
TAGATAACTGATCATAATCAGCCATACCACATTTGTAGAGGTTTTACTTGCTTTAAAAAACCTCCCACAC
CTCCCCCTGAACCTGAAACATAAAATGAATGCAATTGTTGTTGTTAACTTGTTTATTGCAGCTTATAATG
GTTACAAATAAAGCAATAGCATCACAAATTTCACAAATAAAGCATTTTTTTCACTGCATTCTAGTTGTGG
TTTGTCCAAACTCATCAATGTATCTTAACGCGTAAATTGTAAGCGTTAATATTTTGTTAAAATTCGCGTT
AAATTTTTGTTAAATCAGCTCATTTTTTAACCAATAGGCCGAAATCGGCAAAATCCCTTATAAATCAAAA
GAATAGACCGAGATAGGGT
[37 nt withheld, positions 2400-2436]
AAAGAACGTGGACTCCAACGTCAAAGG
[49 nt withheld, positions 2464-2512]
T
[91 nt withheld, positions 2514-2604]
G
[124 nt withheld, positions 2606-2729]
CAGGTGGCACTTTTCGGGGAAATGTGCGCGGAACCCCTATTTGTTTATTTTTCTAAATACATTCAAATAT
GTATCCGCTCATGAGACAATAACCCTGATAAATGCTTCAATAATATTGAAAAAGGAAGAGTCCTGAGGCG
GAAAGAACCAGCTGTGGAATGTGTGTCAGTTAGGGTGTGGAAAGTCCCCAGGCTCCCCAGCAGGCAGAAG
TATGCAAAGCATGCATCTCAATTAGTCAGCAACCAGGTGTGGAAAGTCCCCAGGCTCCCCAGCAGGCAGA
AGTATGCAAAGCATGCATCTCAATTAGTCAGCAACCATAGTCCCGCCCCTAACTCCGCCCATCCCGCCCC
TAACTCCGCCCAGTTCCGCCCATTCTCCGCCCCATGGCTGACTAATTTTTTTTATTTATGCAGAGGCCGA
GGCCGCCTCGGCCTCTGAGCTATTCCAGAAGTAGTGAGGAGGCTTTTTTGGAGGCCTAGGCTTTTGCAAA
GATCGATCAAGAGACAGGATGAGGATCGTTTCGCATGATTGAACAAGATGGATTGCACGCAGGTTCTCCG
GCCGCTTGGGTGGAGAGGCTATTCGGCTATGACTGGGCACAACAGACAATCGGCTGCTCTGATGCCGCCG
TGTTCCGGCTGTCAGCGCAGGGGCGCCCGGTTCTTTTTGTCAAGACCGACCTGTCCGGTGCCCTGAATGA
ACTGCAAGACGAGGCAGCGCGGCTATCGTGGCTGGCCACGACGGGCGTTCCTTGCGCAGCTGTGCTCGAC
GTTGTCACTGAAGCGGGAAGGGACTGGCTGCTATTGGGCGAAGTGCCGGGGCAGGATCTCCTGTCATCTC
ACCTTGCTCCTGCCGAGAAAGTATCCATCATGGCTGATGCAATGCGGCGGCTGCATACGCTTGATCCGGC
TACCTGCCCATTCGACCACCAAGCGAAACATCGCATCGAGCGAGCACGTACTCGGATGGAAGCCGGTCTT
GTCGATCAGGATGATCTGGACGAAGAGCATCAGGGGCTCGCGCCAGCCGAACTGTTCGCCAGGCTCAAGG
CGAGCATGCCCGACGGCGAGGATCTCGTCGTGACCCATGGCGATGCCTGCTTGCCGAATATCATGGTGGA
AAATGGCCGCTTTTCTGGATTCATCGACTGTGGCCGGCTGGGTGTGGCGGACCGCTATCAGGACATAGCG
TTGGCTACCCGTGATATTGCTGAAGAGCTTGGCGGCGAATGGGCTGACCGCTTCCTCGTGCTTTACGGTA
TCGCCGCTCCCGATTCGCAGCGCATCGCCTTCTATCGCCTTCTTGACGAGTTCTTCTGAGCGGGACTCTG
GGGTTCGAAATGACCGACCAAGCGACGCCCAACCTGCCATCACGAGATTTCGATTCCACCGCCGCCTTCT
ATGAAAGGTTGGGCTTCGGAATCGTTTTCCGGGACGCCGGCTGGATGATCCTCCAGCGCGGGGATCTCAT
GCTGGAGTTCTTCGCCCACCCTAGGGGGAGGCTAACTGAAACACGGAAGGAGACAATACCGGAAGGAACC
CGCGCTATGACGGCAATAAAAAGACAGAATAAAACGCACGGTGTTGGGTCGTTTGTTCATAAACGCGGGG
TTCGGTCCCAGGGCTGGCACTCTGTCGATACCCCACCGAGACCCCATTGGGGCCAATACGCCCGCGTTTC
TTCCTTTTCCCCACCCCACCCCCCAAGTTCGGGTGAAGGCCCAGGGCTCGCAGCCAACGTCGGGGCGGCA
GGCCCTGCCATAGCCTCAGGTTACTCATATATACTTTAGATTGATTTAAAACTTCATTTTTAATTTAAAA
GGATCTAGGTGAAGATCCTTTTTGATAATCTCATGACCAAAATCCCTTAACGTGAGTTTTCGTTCCACTG
AGCGTCAGACCCCGTAGAAAAGATCAAAGGATCTTCTTGAGATCCTTTTTTTCTGCGCGTAATCTGCTGC
TTGCAAACAAAAAAACCACCGCTACCAGCGGTGGTTTGTTTGCCGGATCAAGAGCTACCAACTCTTTTTC
CGAAGGTAACTGGCTTCAGCAGAGCGCAGATACCAAATACTGTCCTTCTAGTGTAGCCGTAGTTAGGCCA
CCACTTCAAGAACTCTGTAGCACCGCCTACATACCTCGCTCTGCTAATCCTGTTACCAGTGGCTGCTGCC
AGTGGCGATAAGTCGTGTCTTACCGGGTTGGACTCAAGACGATAGTTACCGGATAAGGCGCAGCGGTCGG
GCTGAACGGGGGGTTCGTGCACACAGCCCAGCTTGGAGCGAACGACCTACACCGAACTGAGATACCTACA
GCGTGAGCTATGAGAAAGCGCCACGCTTCCCGAAGGGAGAAAGGCGGACAGGTATCCGGTAAGCGGCAGG
GTCGGAACAGGAGAGCGCACGAGGGAGCTTCCAGGGGGAAACGCCTGGTATCTTTATAGTCCTGTCGGGT
TTCGCCACCTCTGACTTGAGCGTCGATTTTTGTGATGCTCGTCAGGGGGGCGGAGCCTATGGAAAAACGC
CAGCAACGCGGCCTTTTTACGGTTCCTGGCCTTTTGCTGGCCTTTTGCTCACATGTTCTTTCCTGCGTTA
TCCCCTGATTCTGTGGATAACCGTATTACCGCCATGCAT
