>Addgene plasmid #49888 | EGFP-Rab5 | addgene partial sequence | sequence record 77372 | EGFP-C 5'-CATGGTCCTGCTGGAGTTCGTG-3'
CTCTCGGCATGGACGAGCTGTACAAGTCCGGACTCAGATCCACCATGGCTAGTCGAGGCGCAACAAGACC
CAACGGGCCAAATACGGGAAATAAAATATGCCAGTTCAAACTAGTACTTCTGGGAGAGTCCGCTGTTGGC
AAATCAAGCCTAGTGCTTCGTTTTGTGAAAGGCCAATTTCATGAATTTCAAGAGAGTACCATTGGGGCTG
CTTTTCTAACCCAAACTGTATGTCTTGATGACACTACAGTAAAGTTTGAAATATGGGATACAGCTGGTCA
AGAACGATACCATAGCCTAGCACCAATGTACTACAGAGGAGCACAAGCAGCCATAGTTGTATATGATATC
ACAAATGAGGAGTCCTTTGCAAGAGCAAAAAATTGGGTTAAAGAACTTCAGAGGCAAGCAAGTCCTAACA
TTGTAATAGCTTTATCGGGAAACAAGGCCGACCTAGCAAATAAAAGAGCAGTAGATTTCCAGGAAGCACA
GTCCTATGCAGATGACAATAGTTTATTATTCATGGAGACATCCGCTAAAACATCAATGAATGTAAATGAA
ATATTCATGGCAATAGCTAAAAAATTGCCAAAGAATGAACCACAAAATCCAGGAGCAAATTCTGCCAGAG
GAAGAGGAGTAGACCTTACCGAACCCACACAACCAACCAGGAATCAGTGTTGTAGTAACTAACTCGACGG
TACCGCGGGCCCGGGATCCACCGGATCTAGATAACTGATCATAATCAGCCATACCACATTTGTAGAGGTT
TTACTTGCTTTAAAAAACCTCCCACACCTCCCCCTGAACCTGAAACATAAAATGAATGCAATTGTTGTTG
TTAACTTGTTTATTGCAGCTTATAATGGTTACAAATAAAGCAATAGCATCACAAATTTCACAAATAAAGC
ATTTTTTTCACTGCATTCTAGTTGTGGTTTGTCCAAACTCATCAATGTATCTTAACGCGTAAATTGTAAG
CGTTAATATTTT
